>Addgene plasmid #123819 | MTK4a_005 | addgene full sequence | sequence record 249763 | Addgene NGS Result
CTTAGCTCCTGAAAATCTCGATAACTCAAAAAATACGCCCGGTAGTGATCTTATTTCATTATGGTGAAAG
TTGGAACCTCTTACGTGCCCGATCAATCATGACCAAAATCCCTTAACGTGAGTTTTCGTTCCACTGAGCG
TCAGACCCCGTAGAAAAGATCAAAGGATCTTCTTGAGATCCTTTTTTTCTGCGCGTAATCTGCTGCTTGC
AAACAAAAAAACCACCGCTACCAGCGGTGGTTTGTTTGCCGGATCAAGAGCTACCAACTCTTTTTCCGAA
GGTAACTGGCTTCAGCAGAGCGCAGATACCAAATACTGTTCTTCTAGTGTAGCCGTAGTTAGGCCACCAC
TTCAAGAACTCTGTAGCACCGCCTACATACCTCGCTCTGCTAATCCTGTTACCAGTGGCTGCTGCCAGTG
GCGATAAGTCGTGTCTTACCGGGTTGGACTCAAGACGATAGTTACCGGATAAGGCGCAGCGGTCGGGCTG
AACGGGGGGTTCGTGCACACAGCCCAGCTTGGAGCGAACGACCTACACCGAACTGAGATACCTACAGCGT
GAGCTATGAGAAAGCGCCACGCTTCCCGAAGGGAGAAAGGCGGACAGGTATCCGGTAAGCGGCAGGGTCG
GAACAGGAGAGCGCACGAGGGAGCTTCCAGGGGGAAACGCCTGGTATCTTTATAGTCCTGTCGGGTTTCG
CCACCTCTGACTTGAGCGTCGATTTTTGTGATGCTCGTCAGGGGGGCGGAGCCTATGGAAAAACGCCAGC
AACGCGGCCTTTTTACGGTTCCTGGCCTTTTGCTGGCCTTTTGCTCACATGTTCTTTCCTGCGTTATCCC
CTGATTCTGTGGATAACCGTAGTCGGTCTCAATCCCTGAGCCTGCGGCAGAGCATCCGGTTCTTCAAGCC
CGCCACCCGGACCCTGTGCAGCAGCCGGTACCTGCTGGTCGAGTAACTCGAGTGGCTGAGACCAGACCAA
TAAAAAACGCCCGGCGGCAACCGAGCGTTCTGAACAAATCCAGATGGAGTTCTGAGGTCATTACTGGATC
TATCAACAGGAGTCCAAGCGAGCTCGATATCAAATTACGCCCCGCCCTGCCACTCATCGCAGTACTGTTG
TAATTCATTAAGCATTCTGCCGACATGGAAGCCATCACAAACGGCATGATGAACCTGAATCGCCAGCGGC
ATCAGCACCTTGTCGCCTTGCGTATAATATTTGCCCATGGTGAAAACGGGGGCGAAGAAGTTGTCCATAT
TGGCCACGTTTAAATCAAAACTGGTGAAACTCACCCAGGGATTGGCTGAAACGAAAAACATATTCTCAAT
AAACCCTTTAGGGAAATAGGCCAGGTTTTCACCGTAACACGCCACATCTTGCGAATATATGTGTAGAAAC
TGCCGGAAATCGTCGTGGTATTCACTCCAGAGCGATGAAAACGTTTCAGTTTGCTCATGGAAAACGGTGT
AACAAGGGTGAACACTATCCCATATCACCAGCTCACCGTCTTTCATTGCCATACGAAATTCCGGATGAGC
ATTCATCAGGCGGGCAAGAATGTGAATAAAGGCCGGATAAAACTTGTGCTTATTTTTCTTTACGGTCTTT
AAAAAGGCCGTAATATCCAGCTGAACGGTCTGGTTATAGGTACATTGAGCAACTGACTGAAATGCCTCAA
AATGTTCTTTACGATGCCATTGGGATATATCAACGGTGGTATATCCAGTGATTTTTTTCTCCATTTTAGC
TTC
Features (pLannotate 1.2.2; 5 found; start..end, strand, type, name):
    173..761     +  rep_origin     ori: high-copy-number ColE1/pMB1/pBR322/pUC origin of replication
    876..947     +  CDS            COX4 (fragment): COX4_YEAST - Experimental evidence at protein level: Swiss-Prot protein existence level 1. Component of the cytochrome c oxidase, the last enzyme in the mitochondrial electron transport chain which drives oxidative phosphorylation. The respiratory chain contains 3 multisubunit complexes succinate dehydrogenase (complex II, CII), ubiquinol- cytochrome c oxidoreductase (cytochrome b-c1 complex, complex III, CIII) and cytochrome c oxidase (complex IV, CIV), that cooperate to transfer electrons derived from NADH and succinate to molecular oxygen, creating an electrochemical gradient over the inner
    980..1014    -  terminator     lambda t0 terminator: minimal transcription terminator from phage lambda (Scholtissek and Grosse, 1987)
   1088..1744    -  CDS            cat: CAT_ECOLX - Experimental evidence at protein level: Swiss-Prot protein existence level 1. This enzyme is an effector of chloramphenicol resistance in bacteria. From Escherichia coli. This protein is used as a marker in many commonly used cloning vectors, such as pACYC184.
   1745..89      -  promoter       cat promoter (across the origin): promoter of the E. coli cat gene encoding chloramphenicol acetyltransferase
