[The description below was written by a language model from this plasmid's Addgene catalogue record and pLannotate feature annotations shown in this document.]
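Description:
MTK4a_005 is a small part-storage plasmid (about 1.75 kb) from the Mammalian Toolkit (MTK), a modular hierarchical cloning system for assembling genetic circuits for mammalian cells. It is built on the MTK0_027 part-entry backbone and, although catalogued as a mammalian expression vector, it carries no mammalian promoter, polyadenylation signal or selection marker of its own. The annotated backbone consists only of a high-copy ColE1/pUC-type origin of replication and a chloramphenicol acetyltransferase gene driven by its native cat promoter and followed by a lambda t0 terminator. It is therefore maintained in E. coli under chloramphenicol selection and serves as a donor of a single sequence-defined part rather than as a functional expression unit.

The payload is a synthetic mitochondria targeting sequence (MTS). The feature annotation identifies it as a short fragment of about 70 nt matching yeast COX4, a cytochrome c oxidase subunit, which suggests the part derives from the COX4 presequence commonly used to direct fusion proteins to mitochondria. The part was inserted through BsmBI sites that were destroyed during cloning. It is formatted as a Type 4a part, a position the depositor describes as reserved for C-terminal coding sequences in the MTK scheme. In use, it would be combined with promoter, upstream coding sequence, terminator and other parts of compatible type to build a complete transcriptional unit encoding a protein fused to the MTS. The record does not describe the overhangs, linkers or any stop codon flanking the part, nor does it report validation of mitochondrial localization when the signal is placed at this position.
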