Addgene plasmid #123819: MTK4a_005
Purpose: Encodes Mitochondria Targeting Sequence as a Type 4a part to be used in the MTK system
Depositing lab: Hana El-Samad. Depositing organization: University of California, San Francisco (UCSF). Publication: A Toolkit for Rapid Modular Construction of Biological Circuits in Mammalian Cells. Fonseca JP, Bonny AR, Kumar GR, Ng AH, Town J, Wu QC, Aslankoohi E, Chen SY, Dods G, Harrigan P, Osimiri LC, Kistler AL, El-Samad H. ACS Synth Biol. 2019 Nov 15;8(11):2593-2606. doi: 10.1021/acssynbio.9b00322. Epub 2019 Nov 5. PubMed 31686495.
Backbone
  Vector backbone: MTK0_027
  Vector type: Mammalian Expression
Growth in bacteria
  Bacterial resistance: Chloramphenicol, 25 μg/mL
  Growth temperature: 37°C
  Growth strain: DH5alpha
  Copy number: Unknown
Gene/Insert
  Gene/Insert name: MTS
  Species: Synthetic
  Cloning method: Restriction Enzyme; 5′ cloning site BsmBI (destroyed during cloning); 3′ cloning site BsmBI (destroyed during cloning)
Terms and licenses: Academic/Nonprofit Terms; Industry Terms: Not Available to Industry
Depositor comments: Type 4a parts are used for C-terminal coding sequences in the MTK system Please visit https://www.biorxiv.org/content/10.1101/506188v2 for BioRxiv preprint
How to cite: MTK4a_005 was a gift from Hana El-Samad (Addgene plasmid # 123819 ; http://n2t.net/addgene:123819 ; RRID:Addgene_123819)
